LOCUS       Exported 6051 bp ds-DNA circular SYN 28-JUL-2021
DEFINITION  Expresses in bacterial cytoplasm superfolder GFP with SpyTag003 and
            flanking linkers between Asp102 and Asp103 .
ACCESSION   .
VERSION     .
KEYWORDS    pET28-sfGFP-SpyTag003 Loop B
SOURCE      synthetic DNA construct
  ORGANISM  synthetic DNA construct
REFERENCE   1 (bases 1 to 6051)
  TITLE     DogCatcher allows Loop-friendly Protein-Protein Ligation
  JOURNAL   Unpublished
REFERENCE   2 (bases 1 to 6051)
  AUTHORS   .
  TITLE     Direct Submission
  JOURNAL   Exported Jul 28, 2021 from SnapGene Server 1.1.58
            http://www.snapgene.com
FEATURES             Location/Qualifiers
     source          1..6051
                     /organism="synthetic DNA construct"
                     /mol_type="other DNA"
     CDS             complement(778..1860)
                     /codon_start=1
                     /gene="lacI"
                     /product="lac repressor"
                     /label=lacI
                     /note="The lac repressor binds to the lac operator to
                     inhibit transcription in E. coli. This inhibition can be
                     relieved by adding lactose or
                     isopropyl-beta-D-thiogalactopyranoside (IPTG)."
                     /translation="MKPVTLYDVAEYAGVSYQTVSRVVNQASHVSAKTREKVEAAMAEL
                     NYIPNRVAQQLAGKQSLLIGVATSSLALHAPSQIVAAIKSRADQLGASVVVSMVERSGV
                     EACKAAVHNLLAQRVSGLIINYPLDDQDAIAVEAACTNVPALFLDVSDQTPINSIIFSH
                     EDGTRLGVEHLVALGHQQIALLAGPLSSVSARLRLAGWHKYLTRNQIQPIAEREGDWSA
                     MSGFQQTMQMLNEGIVPTAMLVANDQMALGAMRAITESGLRVGADISVVGYDDTEDSSC
                     YIPPLTTIKQDFRLLGQTSVDRLLQLSQGQAVKGNQLLPVSLVKRKTTLAPNTQTASPR
                     ALADSLMQLARQVSRLESGQ"
     primer_bind     1822..1841
                     /label=LacI-R
                     /note="LacI, reverse primer"
     promoter        complement(1861..1938)
                     /gene="lacI"
                     /label=lacI promoter
     primer_bind     2144..2163
                     /label=pBRrevBam
                     /note="pBR322 vectors, tet region, downstream of BamHI,
                     reverse primer"
     primer_bind     2247..2266
                     /label=T7
                     /note="T7 promoter, forward primer"
     promoter        2247..2265
                     /label=T7 promoter
                     /note="promoter for bacteriophage T7 RNA polymerase"
     protein_bind    2266..2290
                     /label=lac operator
                     /bound_moiety="lac repressor encoded by lacI"
                     /note="The lac repressor binds to the lac operator to
                     inhibit transcription in E. coli. This inhibition can be
                     relieved by adding lactose or
                     isopropyl-beta-D-thiogalactopyranoside (IPTG)."
     RBS             2305..2327
                     /note="efficient ribosome binding site from bacteriophage
                     T7 gene 10 (Olins and Rangwala, 1989)"
     CDS             3145..3162
                     /codon_start=1
                     /product="6xHis affinity tag"
                     /label=6xHis
                     /translation="HHHHHH"
     primer_bind     complement(3232..3250)
                     /label=T7 Term
                     /note="T7 terminator, reverse primer"
     terminator      3246..3293
                     /label=T7 terminator
                     /note="transcription terminator for bacteriophage T7 RNA
                     polymerase"
     rep_origin      3330..3785
                     /direction=RIGHT
                     /label=f1 ori
                     /note="f1 bacteriophage origin of replication; arrow
                     indicates direction of (+) strand synthesis"
     primer_bind     complement(3417..3436)
                     /label=F1ori-R
                     /note="F1 origin, reverse primer"
     primer_bind     3627..3648
                     /label=F1ori-F
                     /note="F1 origin, forward primer"
     CDS             complement(3877..4692)
                     /codon_start=1
                     /gene="aph(3')-Ia"
                     /product="aminoglycoside phosphotransferase"
                     /label=KanR
                     /note="confers resistance to kanamycin in bacteria or G418
                     (Geneticin(R)) in eukaryotes"
                     /translation="MSHIQRETSCSRPRLNSNMDADLYGYKWARDNVGQSGATIYRLYG
                     KPDAPELFLKHGKGSVANDVTDEMVRLNWLTEFMPLPTIKHFIRTPDDAWLLTTAIPGK
                     TAFQVLEEYPDSGENIVDALAVFLRRLHSIPVCNCPFNSDRVFRLAQAQSRMNNGLVDA
                     SDFDDERNGWPVEQVWKEMHKLLPFSPDSVVTHGDFSLDNLIFDEGKLIGCIDVGRVGI
                     ADRYQDLAILWNCLGEFSPSLQKRLFQKYGIDNPDMNKLQFHLMLDEFF"
     primer_bind     4600..4619
                     /label=Kan-R
                     /note="Kanamycin resistance gene, reverse primer"
     primer_bind     4684..4703
                     /label=pENTR-R
                     /note="pENTR vectors, reverse primer"
     rep_origin      4814..5402
                     /direction=RIGHT
                     /label=ori
                     /note="high-copy-number ColE1/pMB1/pBR322/pUC origin of
                     replication"
     primer_bind     5303..5322
                     /label=pBR322ori-F
                     /note="pBR322 origin, forward primer"
     primer_bind     5556..5573
                     /label=L4440
                     /note="L4440 vector, forward primer"
     misc_feature    5588..5727
                     /label=bom
                     /note="basis of mobility region from pBR322"
     primer_bind     complement(5653..5672)
                     /label=pRS-marker
                     /note="pRS vectors, use to sequence yeast selectable
                     marker"
     primer_bind     5813..5835
                     /label=pGEX 3'
                     /note="pGEX vectors, reverse primer"
     CDS             complement(5829..6020)
                     /codon_start=1
                     /gene="rop"
                     /product="Rop protein, which maintains plasmids at low copy
                     number"
                     /label=rop
                     /translation="MTKQEKTALNMARFIRSQTLTLLEKLNELDADEQADICESLHDHA
                     DELYRSCLARFGDDGENL"
ORIGIN
        1 atgggggtaa tgataccgat gaaacgagag aggatgctca cgatacgggt tactgatgat
       61 gaacatgccc ggttactgga acgttgtgag ggtaaacaac tggcggtatg gatgcggcgg
      121 gaccagagaa aaatcactca gggtcaatgc cagcgcttcg ttaatacaga tgtaggtgtt
      181 ccacagggta gccagcagca tcctgcgatg cagatccgga acataatggt gcagggcgct
      241 gacttccgcg tttccagact ttacgaaaca cggaaaccga agaccattca tgttgttgct
      301 caggtcgcag acgttttgca gcagcagtcg cttcacgttc gctcgcgtat cggtgattca
      361 ttctgctaac cagtaaggca accccgccag cctagccggg tcctcaacga caggagcacg
      421 atcatgcgca cccgtggggc cgccatgccg gcgataatgg cctgcttctc gccgaaacgt
      481 ttggtggcgg gaccagtgac gaaggcttga gcgagggcgt gcaagattcc gaataccgca
      541 agcgacaggc cgatcatcgt cgcgctccag cgaaagcggt cctcgccgaa aatgacccag
      601 agcgctgccg gcacctgtcc tacgagttgc atgataaaga agacagtcat aagtgcggcg
      661 acgatagtca tgccccgcgc ccaccggaag gagctgactg ggttgaaggc tctcaagggc
      721 atcggtcgag atcccggtgc ctaatgagtg agctaactta cattaattgc gttgcgctca
      781 ctgcccgctt tccagtcggg aaacctgtcg tgccagctgc attaatgaat cggccaacgc
      841 gcggggagag gcggtttgcg tattgggcgc cagggtggtt tttcttttca ccagtgagac
      901 gggcaacagc tgattgccct tcaccgcctg gccctgagag agttgcagca agcggtccac
      961 gctggtttgc cccagcaggc gaaaatcctg tttgatggtg gttaacggcg ggatataaca
     1021 tgagctgtct tcggtatcgt cgtatcccac taccgagata tccgcaccaa cgcgcagccc
     1081 ggactcggta atggcgcgca ttgcgcccag cgccatctga tcgttggcaa ccagcatcgc
     1141 agtgggaacg atgccctcat tcagcatttg catggtttgt tgaaaaccgg acatggcact
     1201 ccagtcgcct tcccgttccg ctatcggctg aatttgattg cgagtgagat atttatgcca
     1261 gccagccaga cgcagacgcg ccgagacaga acttaatggg cccgctaaca gcgcgatttg
     1321 ctggtgaccc aatgcgacca gatgctccac gcccagtcgc gtaccgtctt catgggagaa
     1381 aataatactg ttgatgggtg tctggtcaga gacatcaaga aataacgccg gaacattagt
     1441 gcaggcagct tccacagcaa tggcatcctg gtcatccagc ggatagttaa tgatcagccc
     1501 actgacgcgt tgcgcgagaa gattgtgcac cgccgcttta caggcttcga cgccgcttcg
     1561 ttctaccatc gacaccacca cgctggcacc cagttgatcg gcgcgagatt taatcgccgc
     1621 gacaatttgc gacggcgcgt gcagggccag actggaggtg gcaacgccaa tcagcaacga
     1681 ctgtttgccc gccagttgtt gtgccacgcg gttgggaatg taattcagct ccgccatcgc
     1741 cgcttccact ttttcccgcg ttttcgcaga aacgtggctg gcctggttca ccacgcggga
     1801 aacggtctga taagagacac cggcatactc tgcgacatcg tataacgtta ctggtttcac
     1861 attcaccacc ctgaattgac tctcttccgg gcgctatcat gccataccgc gaaaggtttt
     1921 gcgccattcg atggtgtccg ggatctcgac gctctccctt atgcgactcc tgcattagga
     1981 agcagcccag tagtaggttg aggccgttga gcaccgccgc cgcaaggaat ggtgcatgca
     2041 aggagatggc gcccaacagt cccccggcca cggggcctgc caccataccc acgccgaaac
     2101 aagcgctcat gagcccgaag tggcgagccc gatcttcccc atcggtgatg tcggcgatat
     2161 aggcgccagc aaccgcacct gtggcgccgg tgatgccggc cacgatgcgt ccggcgtaga
     2221 ggatcgagat ctcgatcccg cgaaattaat acgactcact ataggggaat tgtgagcgga
     2281 taacaattcc cctctagaaa taattttgtt taactttaag aaggagatat acatatgcgt
     2341 aaaggcgaag agctgttcac tggtgtcgtc cctattctgg tggaactgga tggtgatgtc
     2401 aacggtcata agttttccgt gcgtggcgag ggtgaaggtg acgcaactaa tggtaaactg
     2461 acgctgaagt tcatctgtac tactggtaaa ctgccggtac cttggccgac tctggtaacg
     2521 acgctgactt atggtgttca gtgctttgct cgttatccgg accatatgaa gcagcatgac
     2581 ttcttcaagt ccgccatgcc ggaaggctat gtgcaggaac gcacgatttc ctttaaggat
     2641 ggcgggggtg gctcgcgtgg tgttccacat atcgttatgg ttgatgcgta caaacgctat
     2701 aagggaggag gtggctctga cggcacgtac aaaacgcgtg cggaagtgaa atttgaaggc
     2761 gataccctgg taaaccgcat tgagctgaaa ggcattgact ttaaagaaga cggcaatatc
     2821 ctgggccata agctggaata caattttaac agccacaatg tttacatcac cgccgataaa
     2881 caaaaaaatg gcattaaagc gaattttaaa attcgccaca acgtggagga tggcagcgtg
     2941 cagctggctg atcactacca gcaaaacact ccaatcggtg atggtcctgt tctgctgcca
     3001 gacaatcact atctgagcac gcaaagcgtt ctgtctaaag atccgaacga gaaacgcgat
     3061 catatggttc tgctggagtt cgtaaccgca gcgggcatca cgcatggtat ggatgaactg
     3121 tacaaaggct ccggctccgg ctcccaccat caccatcacc attgataagc tagcaccact
     3181 gagatccggc tgctaacaaa gcccgaaagg aagctgagtt ggctgctgcc accgctgagc
     3241 aataactagc ataacccctt ggggcctcta aacgggtctt gaggggtttt ttgctgaaag
     3301 gaggaactat atccggattg gcgaatgggn nnnnnnnnnn nnnnnnnnnn nnnnnnnnnn
     3361 nnnnnnnnnn nnnnnnnnnn nnnnnnnnnn nnnnnnnnnn nnnnnnnnnn nnnnnnnnnn
     3421 nnnnnnnnnn nnnnnnnnnn nnnnnnnnnn nnncnnnnnn nnnnnnnnnn nnnnnnnnnn
     3481 nnnnnnnnnn nnnnnnnnnn nnnnnnnnnn nnnnnnnnnn nnnnnnnnnn nnnnnnnnnn
     3541 nnnnnannnn nnnnnnnnnn nnnnnnnnnn nnnnnnnnnn nnnnnnnnnn nnnnnccttt
     3601 gacgttggag tccacgttct ttnnnnnnnn nnnnnnnnnn nnnnnnnnnn nnnnnnnnna
     3661 ccctatctcg gtctattctt ttgatttata agggattttg ccgatttcgg cctattggtt
     3721 aaaaaatgag ctgatttaac aaaaatttaa cgcgaatttt aacaaaatat taacgcttac
     3781 aatttaggtg gcacttttcg gggaaatgtg cgcggaaccc ctatttgttt atttttctaa
     3841 atacattcaa atatgtatcc gctcatgaat taattcttag aaaaactcat cgagcatcaa
     3901 atgaaactgc aatttattca tatcaggatt atcaatacca tatttttgaa aaagccgttt
     3961 ctgtaatgaa ggagaaaact caccgaggca gttccatagg atggcaagat cctggtatcg
     4021 gtctgcgatt ccgactcgtc caacatcaat acaacctatt aatttcccct cgtcaaaaat
     4081 aaggttatca agtgagaaat caccatgagt gacgactgaa tccggtgaga atggcaaaag
     4141 tttatgcatt tctttccaga cttgttcaac aggccagcca ttacgctcgt catcaaaatc
     4201 actcgcatca accaaaccgt tattcattcg tgattgcgcc tgagcgagac gaaatacgcg
     4261 atcgctgtta aaaggacaat tacaaacagg aatcgaatgc aaccggcgca ggaacactgc
     4321 cagcgcatca acaatatttt cacctgaatc aggatattct tctaatacct ggaatgctgt
     4381 tttcccgggg atcgcagtgg tgagtaacca tgcatcatca ggagtacgga taaaatgctt
     4441 gatggtcgga agaggcataa attccgtcag ccagtttagt ctgaccatct catctgtaac
     4501 atcattggca acgctacctt tgccatgttt cagaaacaac tctggcgcat cgggcttccc
     4561 atacaatcga tagattgtcg cacctgattg cccgacatta tcgcgagccc atttataccc
     4621 atataaatca gcatccatgt tggaatttaa tcgcggccta gagcaagacg tttcccgttg
     4681 aatatggctc ataacacccc ttgtattact gtttatgtaa gcagacagtt ttattgttca
     4741 tgaccaaaat cccttaacgt gagttttcgt tccactgagc gtcagacccc gtagaaaaga
     4801 tcaaaggatc ttcttgagat cctttttttc tgcgcgtaat ctgctgcttg caaacaaaaa
     4861 aaccaccgct accagcggtg gtttgtttgc cggatcaaga gctaccaact ctttttccga
     4921 aggtaactgg cttcagcaga gcgcagatac caaatactgt ccttctagtg tagccgtagt
     4981 taggccacca cttcaagaac tctgtagcac cgcctacata cctcgctctg ctaatcctgt
     5041 taccagtggc tgctgccagt ggcgataagt cgtgtcttac cgggttggac tcaagacgat
     5101 agttaccgga taaggcgcag cggtcgggct gaacgggggg ttcgtgcaca cagcccagct
     5161 tggagcgaac gacctacacc gaactgagat acctacagcg tgagctatga gaaagcgcca
     5221 cgcttcccga agggagaaag gcggacaggt atccggtaag cggcagggtc ggaacaggag
     5281 agcgcacgag ggagcttcca gggggaaacg cctggtatct ttatagtcct gtcgggtttc
     5341 gccacctctg acttgagcgt cgatttttgt gatgctcgtc aggggggcgg agcctatgga
     5401 aaaacgccag caacgcggcc tttttacggt tcctggcctt ttgctggcct tttgctcaca
     5461 tgttctttcc tgcgttatcc cctgattctg tggataaccg tattaccgcc tttgagtgag
     5521 ctgataccgc tcgccgcagc cgaacgaccg agcgcagcga gtcagtgagc gaggaagcgg
     5581 aagagcgcct gatgcggtat tttctcctta cgcatctgtg cggtatttca caccgcaatg
     5641 gtgcactctc agtacaatct gctctgatgc cgcatagtta agccagtata cactccgcta
     5701 tcgctacgtg actgggtcat ggctgcgccc cgacacccgc caacacccgc tgacgcgccc
     5761 tgacgggctt gtctgctccc ggcatccgct tacagacaag ctgtgaccgt ctccgggagc
     5821 tgcatgtgtc agaggttttc accgtcatca ccgaaacgcg cgaggcagct gcggtaaagc
     5881 tcatcagcgt ggtcgtgaag cgattcacag atgtctgcct gttcatccgc gtccagctcg
     5941 ttgagtttct ccagaagcgt taatgtctgg cttctgataa agcgggccat gttaagggcg
     6001 gttttttcct gtttggtcac tgatgcctcc gtgtaagggg gatttctgtt c
//
