[The description below was written by a language model from this plasmid's Addgene catalogue record and the feature table of its GenBank file.]
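Description:
pET28-sfGFP-SpyTag003 Loop B is a bacterial expression plasmid built on the pET28a backbone for cytoplasmic production of an engineered superfolder GFP in E. coli. It is selected with kanamycin through the aminoglycoside phosphotransferase (KanR) gene and replicates from a ColE1/pBR322-type origin. The bom and rop elements of pBR322 are also present, so although the catalogue lists the plasmid as high copy, the annotated Rop protein normally restrains copy number. An f1 origin is also annotated, which in principle allows single-stranded DNA production.

The synthetic insert, introduced by Gibson cloning, encodes sfGFP in which the SpyTag003 peptide and flanking linkers have been placed between Asp102 and Asp103, an internal surface loop designated Loop B, with a C-terminal His6 tag for affinity purification. Transcription is driven by a T7 promoter followed by a lac operator and the strong T7 gene 10 ribosome binding site, and it ends at the T7 terminator. The plasmid-borne lacI gene supplies repressor, so expression is held off until induction with IPTG in a host that provides T7 RNA polymerase.

SpyTag003 is a peptide that forms a spontaneous covalent isopeptide bond with its SpyCatcher-family partner. Given the associated work on loop-friendly protein ligation, this construct presumably tests or compares how such a tag reacts when displayed within a protein loop rather than at a terminus. In the feature tables, the sfGFP-SpyTag003 coding region itself is not annotated; only the His tag is marked. The full-length record is 6051 bp, somewhat shorter than the 6203 bp listed in the catalogue. A second record covers only the 834 bp insert.
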