Addgene plasmid #171777: pET28-sfGFP-SpyTag003 Loop B
Purpose: Expresses in bacterial cytoplasm superfolder GFP with SpyTag003 and flanking linkers between Asp102 and Asp103
Depositing lab: Mark Howarth. Depositing organization: University of Oxford. Publication: DogCatcher allows loop-friendly protein-protein ligation. Keeble AH, Yadav VK, Ferla MP, Bauer CC, Chuntharpursat-Bon E, Huang J, Bon RS, Howarth M. Cell Chem Biol. 2021 Jul 28. pii: S2451-9456(21)00315-9. doi: 10.1016/j.chembiol.2021.07.005. PubMed 34324879.
Backbone
  Vector backbone: pET28a
  Backbone size w/o insert (bp): 5369
  Total vector size (bp): 6203
  Vector type: Bacterial Expression
Growth in bacteria
  Bacterial resistance: Kanamycin, 50 μg/mL
  Growth temperature: 37°C
  Growth strain: DH5alpha
  Copy number: High Copy
Gene/Insert
  Gene/Insert name: sfGFP-SpyTag003 Loop B
  Species: Synthetic
  Insert size (bp): 834
  Mutation: SpyTag003 and linkers inserted between residues Asp102 and Asp103
  Promoter: T7
  Tag / fusion protein: His6 (C terminal on backbone)
  Cloning method: Gibson Cloning
  Sequencing primers: 5′ T7F; 3′ T7R
Terms and licenses: Academic/Nonprofit Terms; Industry Terms: Not Available to Industry
How to cite: pET28-sfGFP-SpyTag003 Loop B was a gift from Mark Howarth (Addgene plasmid # 171777 ; http://n2t.net/addgene:171777 ; RRID:Addgene_171777)
