LOCUS       Exported 834 bp ds-DNA linear SYN 19-MAY-2021
DEFINITION  Expresses sfGFP with SpyTag003 and flanking linkers between residues
            between residues Asp102 and Asp103 in bacterial cells.
ACCESSION   .
VERSION     .
KEYWORDS    pET28-sfGFP-SpyTag003 Loop B
SOURCE      synthetic DNA construct
  ORGANISM  synthetic DNA construct
REFERENCE   1 (bases 1 to 834)
  TITLE     DogCatcher allows Loop-friendly Protein-Protein Ligation
  JOURNAL   Unpublished
REFERENCE   2 (bases 1 to 834)
  AUTHORS   .
  TITLE     Direct Submission
  JOURNAL   Exported May 19, 2021 from SnapGene Server 1.1.58
            http://www.snapgene.com
FEATURES             Location/Qualifiers
     source          1..834
                     /organism="synthetic DNA construct"
                     /mol_type="other DNA"
     CDS             811..828
                     /codon_start=1
                     /product="6xHis affinity tag"
                     /label=6xHis
                     /translation="HHHHHH"
ORIGIN
        1 atgcgtaaag gcgaagagct gttcactggt gtcgtcccta ttctggtgga actggatggt
       61 gatgtcaacg gtcataagtt ttccgtgcgt ggcgagggtg aaggtgacgc aactaatggt
      121 aaactgacgc tgaagttcat ctgtactact ggtaaactgc cggtaccttg gccgactctg
      181 gtaacgacgc tgacttatgg tgttcagtgc tttgctcgtt atccggacca tatgaagcag
      241 catgacttct tcaagtccgc catgccggaa ggctatgtgc aggaacgcac gatttccttt
      301 aaggatggcg ggggtggctc gcgtggtgtt ccacatatcg ttatggttga tgcgtacaaa
      361 cgctataagg gaggaggtgg ctctgacggc acgtacaaaa cgcgtgcgga agtgaaattt
      421 gaaggcgata ccctggtaaa ccgcattgag ctgaaaggca ttgactttaa agaagacggc
      481 aatatcctgg gccataagct ggaatacaat tttaacagcc acaatgttta catcaccgcc
      541 gataaacaaa aaaatggcat taaagcgaat tttaaaattc gccacaacgt ggaggatggc
      601 agcgtgcagc tggctgatca ctaccagcaa aacactccaa tcggtgatgg tcctgttctg
      661 ctgccagaca atcactatct gagcacgcaa agcgttctgt ctaaagatcc gaacgagaaa
      721 cgcgatcata tggttctgct ggagttcgta accgcagcgg gcatcacgca tggtatggat
      781 gaactgtaca aaggctccgg ctccggctcc caccatcacc atcaccattg ataa
//
